>Addgene plasmid #120917 | His6x-EX-HA-FRB-MBD_pYFJ16 | addgene full sequence | sequence record 238568 | Addgene NGS Result
CTCGAGAAATCATAAAAAATTTATTTGCTTTGTGAGCGGATAACAATTATAATAGATTCAATTGTGAGCG
GATAACAATTTCACACAGAATTCAAATTAACTATGAAACATCACCATCACCATCACCATATGGGGCTGCT
GCAGCTGCCCAGCGACAAAGCCCTGCTGTCCGATCCCGTGTTCAGACCTCTGGTCGATAAGTATGCAGCC
GACGAGGATGCTTTTTTCGCAGATTACGCAGAAGCACATCAGAAGCTGTCAGAACTGGGATTTGCCGACG
CCGGCTCGGGCGGGAGTACCGGTTACCCATACGACGTTCCAGACTACGGTAGTGGGAGCGGTGTGGCCAT
CCTGTGGCACGAGATGTGGCATGAAGGCCTGGAAGAGGCATCTCGTTTGTACTTTGGGGAAAGGAACGTG
AAAGGCATGTTTGAGGTGCTGGAGCCCTTGCATGCTATGATGGAACGGGGCCCCCAGACTCTGAAGGAAA
CATCCTTTAATCAGGCCTATGGTCGAGATTTAATGGAGGCCCAAGAGTGGTGCAGGAAGTACATGAAATC
AGGGAATGTCAAGGACCTCACCCAAGCCTGGGACCTCTATTATCATGTGTTCCGACGAATCTCAAGTGCT
GGTGGTAGTGCTGGTGGTAGTGCTGGTGGTAGTGCTGGTGGTAGTGCTATGAAAATCGAAGAAGGTAAAC
TGGTAATCTGGATTAACGGCGATAAAGGCTATAACGGTCTCGCTGAAGTCGGTAAGAAATTCGAGAAAGA
TACCGGAATTAAAGTCACCGTTGAGCATCCGGATAAACTGGAAGAGAAATTCCCACAGGTTGCGGCAACT
GGCGATGGCCCTGACATTATCTTCTGGGCACACGACCGCTTTGGTGGCTACGCTCAATCTGGCCTGTTGG
CTGAAATCACCCCGGACAAAGCGTTCCAGGACAAGCTGTATCCGTTTACCTGGGATGCCGTACGTTACAA
CGGCAAGCTGATTGCTTACCCGATCGCTGTTGAAGCGTTATCGCTGATTTATAACAAAGATCTGCTGCCG
AACCCGCCAAAAACCTGGGAAGAGATCCCGGCGCTGGATAAAGAACTGAAAGCGAAAGGTAAGAGCGCGC
TGATGTTCAACCTGCAAGAACCGTACTTCACCTGGCCGCTGATTGCTGCTGACGGGGGTTATGCGTTCAA
GTATGAAAACGGCAAGTACGACATTAAAGACGTGGGCGTGGATAACGCTGGCGCGAAAGCGGGTCTGACC
TTCCTGGTTGACCTGATTAAAAACAAACACATGAATGCAGACACCGATTACTCCATCGCAGAAGCTGCCT
TTAATAAAGGCGAAACAGCGATGACCATCAACGGCCCGTGGGCATGGTCCAACATCGACACCAGCAAAGT
GAATTATGGTGTAACGGTACTGCCGACCTTCAAGGGTCAACCATCCAAACCGTTCGTTGGCGTGCTGAGC
GCAGGTATTAACGCCGCCAGTCCGAACAAAGAGCTGGCAAAAGAGTTCCTCGAAAACTATCTGCTGACTG
ATGAAGGTCTGGAAGCGGTTAATAAAGACAAACCGCTGGGTGCCGTAGCGCTGAAGTCTTACGAGGAAGA
GTTGGCGAAAGATCCACGTATTGCCGCCACCATGGAAAACGCCCAGAAAGGTGAAATCATGCCGAACATC
CCGCAGATGTCCGCTTTCTGGTATGCCGTGCGTACTGCGGTGATCAACGCCGCCAGCGGTCGTCAGACTG
TCGATGAAGCCCTGAAAGACGCGCAGACTAATTCGAGCTCGAACAACAACAACAATAACAATAACAACAA
CCTCGGGATCGAGGGAAGGGGATAATAAGGCGCGCCTTACCCGCCCATGCGGGCAACTTTCTCTTCGATT
TGCCGGATTTTTTCCGGCATTTCTTGCGCAATGTGGCGAAACGCCTCGCTGATACGCGGATCTCTGGCGA
CCGTTTGCCAGAACTGCTGCGCCAGCGGGATCGCCGTTGGGGATCCGTCGACCTGCAGCCAAGCTTAATT
AGCTGAGCTTGGACTCCTGTTGATAGATCCAGTAATGACCTCAGAACTCCATCTGGATTTGTTCAGAACG
CTCGGTTGCCGCCGGGCGTTTTTTATTGGTGAGAATCCAAGCTAGCTTGGCGAGATTTTCAGGAGCTAAG
GAAGCTAAAATGGAGAAAAAAATCACTGGATATACCACCGTTGATATATCCCAATGGCATCGTAAAGAAC
ATTTTGAGGCATTTCAGTCAGTTGCTCAATGTACCTATAACCAGACCGTTCAGCTGGATATTACGGCCTT
TTTAAAGACCGTAAAGAAAAATAAGCACAAGTTTTATCCGGCCTTTATTCACATTCTTGCCCGCCTGATG
AATGCTCATCCGGAATTTCGTATGGCAATGAAAGACGGTGAGCTGGTGATATGGGATAGTGTTCACCCTT
GTTACACCGTTTTCCATGAGCAAACTGAAACGTTTTCATCGCTCTGGAGTGAATACCACGACGATTTCCG
GCAGTTTCTACACATATATTCGCAAGATGTGGCGTGTTACGGTGAAAACCTGGCCTATTTCCCTAAAGGG
TTTATTGAGAATATGTTTTTCGTCTCAGCCAATCCCTGGGTGAGTTTCACCAGTTTTGATTTAAACGTGG
CCAATATGGACAACTTCTTCGCCCCCGTTTTCACCATGGGCAAATATTATACGCAAGGCGACAAGGTGCT
GATGCCGCTGGCGATTCAGGTTCATCATGCCGTTTGTGATGGCTTCCATGTCGGCAGAATGCTTAATGAA
TTACAACAGTACTGCGATGAGTGGCAGGGCGGGGCGTAATTTTTTTAAGGCAGTTATTGGTGCCCTTAAA
CGCCTGGGGTAATGACTCTCTAGCTTGAGGCATCAAATAAAACGAAAGGCTCAGTCGAAAGACTGGGCCT
TTCGTTTTATCTGTTGTTTGTCGGTGAACGCTCTCCTGAGTAGGACAAATCCGCCCTCTAGATTACGTGC
AGTCGATGATAAGCTGTCAAACATGAGAATTGTGCCTAATGAGTGAGCTAACTTACATTAATTGCGTTGC
GCTCACTGCCCGCTTTCCAGTCGGGAAACCTGTCGTGCCAGCTGCATTAATGAATCGGCCAACGCGCGGG
GAGAGGCGGTTTGCGTATTGGGCGCCAGGGTGGTTTTTCTTTTCACCAGTGAGACGGGCAACAGCTGATT
GCCCTTCACCGCCTGGCCCTGAGAGAGTTGCAGCAAGCGGTCCACGCTGGTTTGCCCCAGCAGGCGAAAA
TCCTGTTTGATGGTGGTTAACGGCGGGATATAACATGAGCTGTCTTCGGTATCGTCGTATCCCACTACCG
AGATATCCGCACCAACGCGCAGCCCGGACTCGGTAATGGCGCGCATTGCGCCCAGCGCCATCTGATCGTT
GGCAACCAGCATCGCAGTGGGAACGATGCCCTCATTCAGCATTTGCATGGTTTGTTGAAAACCGGACATG
GCACTCCAGTCGCCTTCCCGTTCCGCTATCGGCTGAATTTGATTGCGAGTGAGATATTTATGCCAGCCAG
CCAGACGCAGACGCGCCGAGACAGAACTTAATGGGCCCGCTAACAGCGCGATTTGCTGGTGACCCAATGC
GACCAGATGCTCCACGCCCAGTCGCGTACCGTCTTCATGGGAGAAAATAATACTGTTGATGGGTGTCTGG
TCAGAGACATCAAGAAATAACGCCGGAACATTAGTGCAGGCAGCTTCCACAGCAATGGCATCCTGGTCAT
CCAGCGGATAGTTAATGATCAGCCCACTGACGCGTTGCGCGAGAAGATTGTGCACCGCCGCTTTACAGGC
TTCGACGCCGCTTCGTTCTACCATCGACACCACCACGCTGGCACCCAGTTGATCGGCGCGAGATTTAATC
GCCGCGACAATTTGCGACGGCGCGTGCAGGGCCAGACTGGAGGTGGCAACGCCAATCAGCAACGACTGTT
TGCCCGCCAGTTGTTGTGCCACGCGGTTGGGAATGTAATTCAGCTCCGCCATCGCCGCTTCCACTTTTTC
CCGCGTTTTCGCAGAAACGTGGCTGGCCTGGTTCACCACGCGGGAAACGGTCTGATAAGAGACACCGGCA
TACTCTGCGACATCGTATAACGTTACTGGTTTCACATTCACCACCCTGAATTGACTCTCTTCCGGGCGCT
ATCATGCCATACCGCGAAAGGTTTTGCACCATTCGATGGTTTCGGAATTTCGGGCAGCGTTGGGTCCTGG
CCACGGGTGCGCATGATCTAGAGCTGCCTCGCGCGTTTCGGTGATGACGGTGAAAACCTCTGACACATGC
AGCTCCCGGAGACGGTCACAGCTTGTCTGTAAGCGGATGCCGGGAGCAGACAAGCCCGTCAGGGCGCGTC
AGCGGGTGTTGGCGGGTGTCGGGGCGCAGCCATGACCCAGTCACGTAGCGATAGCGGAGTGTATACTGGC
TTAACTATGCGGCATCAGAGCAGATTGTACTGAGAGTGCACCACATGCGGTGTGAAATACCGCACAGATG
CGTAAGGAGAAAATACCGCATCAGGCGCTCTTCCGCTTCCTCGCTCACTGACTCGCTGCGCTCGGTCGTT
CGGCTGCGGCGAGCGGTATCAGCTCACTCAAAGGCGGTAATACGGTTATCCACAGAATCAGGGGATAACG
CAGGAAAGAACATGTGAGCAAAAGGCCAGCAAAAGGCCAGGAACCGTAAAAAGGCCGCGTTGCTGGCGTT
TTTCCATAGGCTCCGCCCCCCTGACGAGCATCACAAAAATCGACGCTCAAGTCAGAGGTGGCGAAACCCG
ACAGGACTATAAAGATACCAGGCGTTTCCCCCTGGAAGCTCCCTCGTGCGCTCTCCTGTTCCGACCCTGC
CGCTTACCGGATACCTGTCCGCCTTTCTCCCTTCGGGAAGCGTGGCGCTTTCTCATAGCTCACGCTGTAG
GTATCTCAGTTCGGTGTAGGTCGTTCGCTCCAAGCTGGGCTGTGTGCACGAACCCCCCGTTCAGCCCGAC
CGCTGCGCCTTATCCGGTAACTATCGTCTTGAGTCCAACCCGGTAAGACACGACTTATCGCCACTGGCAG
CAGCCACTGGTAACAGGATTAGCAGAGCGAGGTATGTAGGCGGTGCTACAGAGTTCTTGAAGTGGTGGCC
TAACTACGGCTACACTAGAAGGACAGTATTTGGTATCTGCGCTCTGCTGAAGCCAGTTACCTTCGGAAAA
AGAGTTGGTAGCTCTTGATCCGGCAAACAAACCACCGCTGGTAGCGGTGGTTTTTTTGTTTGCAAGCAGC
AGATTACGCGCAGAAAAAAAGGATCTCAAGAAGATCCTTTGATCTTTTCTACGGGGTCTGACGCTCAGTG
GAACGAAAACTCACGTTAAGGGATTTTGGTCATGAGATTATCAAAAAGGATCTTCACCTAGATCCTTTTA
AATTAAAAATGAAGTTTTAAATCAATCTAAAGTATATATGAGTAAACTTGGTCTGACAGTTACCAATGCT
TAATCAGTGAGGCACCTATCTCAGCGATCTGTCTATTTCGTTCATCCATAGTTGCCTGACTCCCCGTCGT
GTAGATAACTACGATACGGGAGGGCTTACCATCTGGCCCCAGTGCTGCAATGATACCGCGAGACCCACGC
TCACCGGCTCCAGATTTATCAGCAATAAACCAGCCAGCCGGAAGGGCCGAGCGCAGAAGTGGTCCTGCAA
CTTTATCCGCCTCCATCCAGTCTATTAATTGTTGCCGGGAAGCTAGAGTAAGTAGTTCGCCAGTTAATAG
TTTGCGCAACGTTGTTGCCATTGCTACAGGCATCGTGGTGTCACGCTCGTCGTTTGGTATGGCTTCATTC
AGCTCCGGTTCCCAACGATCAAGGCGAGTTACATGATCCCCCATGTTGTGCAAAAAAGCGGTTAGCTCCT
TCGGTCCTCCGATCGTTGTCAGAAGTAAGTTGGCCGCAGTGTTATCACTCATGGTTATGGCAGCACTGCA
TAATTCTCTTACTGTCATGCCATCCGTAAGATGCTTTTCTGTGACTGGTGAGTACTCAACCAAGTCATTC
TGAGAATAGTGTATGCGGCGACCGAGTTGCTCTTGCCCGGCGTCAATACGGGATAATACCGCGCCACATA
GCAGAACTTTAAAAGTGCTCATCATTGGAAAACGTTCTTCGGGGCGAAAACTCTCAAGGATCTTACCGCT
GTTGAGATCCAGTTCGATGTAACCCACTCGTGCACCCAACTGATCTTCAGCATCTTTTACTTTCACCAGC
GTTTCTGGGTGAGCAAAAACAGGAAGGCAAAATGCCGCAAAAAAGGGAATAAGGGCGACACGGAAATGTT
GAATACTCATACTCTTCCTTTTTCAATATTATTGAAGCATTTATCAGGGTTATTGTCTCATGAGCGGATA
CATATTTGAATGTATTTAGAAAAATAAACAAATAGGGGTTCCGCGCACATTTCCCCGAAAAGTGCCACCT
GACGTCTAAGAAACCATTATTATCATGACATTAACCTATAAAAATAGGCGTATCACGAGGCCCTTTCGTC
TTCAC
Features (pLannotate 1.2.2; 20 found; start..end, strand, type, name):
     10..54      +  promoter       T5 promoter: bacteriophage T5 promoter for E. coli RNA polymerase, with embedded lac operator
     62..78      +  protein_bind   lac operator: The lac repressor binds to the lac operator to inhibit transcription in E. coli. This inhibition can be relieved by adding lactose or isopropyl-β-D-thiogalactopyranoside (IPTG). lac repressor encoded by lacI
    109..129     +  CDS            7xHis: 6xHis affinity tag
    133..282     +  CDS            APX1 (fragment): APX1_ARATH - Experimental evidence at protein level: Swiss-Prot protein existence level 1. Plays a key role in hydrogen peroxide removal. Constitutes a central component of the reactive oxygen gene network. From Arabidopsis thaliana (Mouse-ear cress).
    349..625     +  CDS            FRB (fragment): FKBP-rapamycin binding domain of human FRAP
    679..1779    +  CDS            MBP: maltose binding protein from E. coli; malE (mutated); This version of the gene does not encode a signal sequence, so MBP will remain in the cytosol.
   1860..2024    -  CDS            yjjJ (fragment): YJJJ_ECOLI - Experimental evidence at protein level: Swiss-Prot protein existence level 1. Toxic when overexpressed in E.coli, leading to long filamentous cells. The toxic effect is neutralized by non-cognate antitoxin HipB (PubMed:28430938). Does not seem to inhibit DNA, RNA or protein synthesis, and unlike paralogous toxin HipA its toxic activity is not counteracted by overexpression of GltX (PubMed:28430938). Binds DNA (PubMed:28430938). Might be a protein kinase (By similarity). From Escherichia coli (strain K12).
   2042..2136    +  terminator     lambda t0 terminator: transcription terminator from phage lambda
   2151..2179    +  promoter       cat promoter (fragment): promoter of the E. coli cat gene encoding chloramphenicol acetyltransferase
   2180..2836    +  CDS            cat: CAT_ECOLX - Experimental evidence at protein level: Swiss-Prot protein existence level 1. This enzyme is an effector of chloramphenicol resistance in bacteria. From Escherichia coli. This protein is used as a marker in many commonly used cloning vectors, such as pACYC184.
   2904..2990    +  terminator     rrnB T1 terminator: Escherichia coli rrnB; transcription terminator T1 from the E. coli rrnB gene
   3013..3030    -  promoter       tet promoter (fragment): E. coli promoter for tetracycline efflux protein gene
   3049..3070    -  protein_bind   CAP binding site: CAP binding activates transcription in the presence of cAMP. E. coli catabolite activator protein
   3083..4165    -  CDS            lacI: lac repressor; lacI; The lac repressor binds to the lac operator to inhibit transcription in E. coli. This inhibition can be relieved by adding lactose or isopropyl-β-D-thiogalactopyranoside (IPTG).
   4166..4240    -  promoter       lacIq promoter: lacI (mutant); In the lacIq allele, a single base change in the promoter boosts expression of the lacI gene about 10-fold.
   4292..4333    +  CDS            rop (fragment): Rop protein, which maintains plasmids at low copy number; rop
   4435..4575    +  misc_feature   bom: basis of mobility region from pBR322
   4761..5349    -  rep_origin     ori: high-copy-number ColE1/pMB1/pBR322/pUC origin of replication
   5520..6380    -  CDS            AmpR: β-lactamase; bla; confers resistance to ampicillin, carbenicillin, and related antibiotics
   6381..6485    -  promoter       AmpR promoter: bla
