[The description below was written by a language model from this plasmid's Addgene catalogue record and pLannotate feature annotations shown in this document.]
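Description:
His6x-EX-HA-FRB-MBD_pYFJ16 is a 6,585 nt bacterial expression plasmid built on the pYFJ16 backbone and intended for producing a recombinant fusion protein in E. coli for purification. It replicates from a ColE1/pMB1-type origin, with the pBR322 bom region and only a short remnant of rop nearby, and is selected with ampicillin through the bla (AmpR) gene and its own promoter. The annotation also detects a chloramphenicol acetyltransferase (cat) coding sequence behind a fragmentary cat promoter, flanked by the lambda t0 and rrnB T1 terminators. The catalogue lists only ampicillin as the selection, so whether cat is functional here is not stated.

Expression is driven by the phage T5 promoter, which is read by E. coli RNA polymerase and carries an embedded lac operator followed by a second lac operator. A plasmid-borne lacI gene under the strengthened lacIq promoter supplies repressor, so the system is held off until induced with IPTG. The open reading frame begins with a polyhistidine tag for metal-affinity purification. This is followed by a short ascorbate peroxidase-derived fragment (matched by the annotation tool to Arabidopsis APX1), which corresponds to "EX" in the construct name. Given the associated work on split APEX2, it is presumably the small C-terminal fragment of the split peroxidase. Next comes an HA epitope named in the record but not annotated, then the FRB rapamycin-binding domain of human FRAP. The final annotated part is a signal-sequence-less, cytosolic maltose binding protein, which the construct name writes as "MBD". FRB allows rapamycin-induced pairing with an FKBP-fused partner, which suits in vitro reconstitution experiments with the purified fragment. A small annotated yjjJ fragment downstream is likely an incidental match.
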