Addgene plasmid #120917: His6x-EX-HA-FRB-MBD_pYFJ16
Purpose: Expresses His6-EX-HA-FRB-MBD in bacteria for protein purification
Depositing lab: Alice Ting. Depositing organization: Stanford University. Publication: Directed Evolution of Split APEX2 Peroxidase. Han Y, Branon TC, Martell JD, Boassa D, Shechner D, Ellisman MH, Ting A. ACS Chem Biol. 2019 Mar 8. doi: 10.1021/acschembio.8b00919. PubMed 30848125.
Backbone
  Vector backbone: pYFJ16
  Vector type: Bacterial Expression
Growth in bacteria
  Bacterial resistance: Ampicillin, 100 μg/mL
  Growth temperature: 37°C
  Growth strain: DH5alpha
  Copy number: Unknown
Gene/Insert
  Gene/Insert name: His6-EX-HA-FRB-MBD
Terms and licenses: Academic/Nonprofit Terms; Industry Terms: Not Available to Industry
How to cite: His6x-EX-HA-FRB-MBD_pYFJ16 was a gift from Alice Ting (Addgene plasmid # 120917 ; http://n2t.net/addgene:120917 ; RRID:Addgene_120917)
